>Addgene plasmid #132743 | pJK_ToeRepG2_N64_switch | addgene full sequence | sequence record 261808 | Addgene NGS Result
GGGATGAAAGATAAGAGAATAGATGAGAGAAGTGGGTTTGAATATGATCTATCTAACATCATAATCAAAC
CTACTTCTCCCATCTATAAACAGAGGAGAATAGATATGAGAAGTAGGAACCTGGCGGCAGCGCAAAAGAT
GCGTAAAGGAGAAGAACTTTTCACTGGAGTTGTCCCAATTCTTGTTGAATTAGATGGTGATGTTAATGGG
CACAAATTTTCTGTCAGTGGAGAGGGTGAAGGTGATGCAACATACGGAAAACTTACCCTTAAATTTATTT
GCACTACTGGAAAACTACCTGTTCCGTGGCCAACACTTGTCACTACTTTCGGTTATGGTGTTCAATGCTT
TGCGAGATACCCAGATCACATGAAACAGCATGACTTTTTCAAGAGTGCCATGCCCGAAGGTTACGTACAG
GAAAGAACTATATTTTTCAAAGATGACGGGAACTACAAGACACGTGCTGAAGTCAAGTTTGAAGGTGATA
CCCTTGTTAATAGAATCGAGTTAAAAGGTATTGATTTTAAAGAAGATGGAAACATTCTTGGACACAAATT
GGAATACAACTATAACTCACACAATGTATACATCATGGCAGACAAACAAAAGAATGGAATCAAAGTTAAC
TTCAAAATTAGACACAACATTGAAGATGGAAGCGTTCAACTAGCAGACCATTATCAACAAAATACTCCGA
TTGGCGATGGCCCTGTCCTTTTACCAGACAACCATTACCTGTCCACACAATCTGCCCTTTCGAAAGATCC
CAACGAAAAGAGAGACCACATGGTCCTTCTTGAGTTTGTAACCGCTGCTGGGATTACACATGGCATGGAT
GAACTATACAAAAGGCCTGCAGCAAACGACGAAAACTACGCTGCATCAGTTTAATAAGATAAACCAGAGC
GGCACGGCAAGCAGAGTATACGAGATTCGGTAGCCACCGCTGAGCAATAACTAGCATAACCCCTTGGGGC
CTCTAAACGGGTCTTGAGGGGTTTTTTGCTGAAACCTCAGGCATTTGAGAAGCACACGGTCACACTGCTT
CCGGTAGTCAATAAACCGGTAAACCAGCAATAGACATAAGCGGCTATTTAACGACCCTGCCCTGAACCGA
CGACAAGCTGACGACCGGGTCTCCGCAAGTGGCACTTTTCGGGGAAATGTGCGCGGAACCCCTATTTGTT
TATTTTTCTAAATACATTCAAATATGTATCCGCTCATGAATTAATTCTTAGAAAAACTCATCGAGCATCA
AATGAAACTGCAATTTATTCATATCAGGATTATCAATACCATATTTTTGAAAAAGCCGTTTCTGTAATGA
AGGAGAAAACTCACCGAGGCAGTTCCATAGGATGGCAAGATCCTGGTATCGGTCTGCGATTCCGACTCGT
CCAACATCAATACAACCTATTAATTTCCCCTCGTCAAAAATAAGGTTATCAAGTGAGAAATCACCATGAG
TGACGACTGAATCCGGTGAGAATGGCAAAAGTTTATGCATTTCTTTCCAGACTTGTTCAACAGGCCAGCC
ATTACGCTCGTCATCAAAATCACTCGCATCAACCAAACCGTTATTCATTCGTGATTGCGCCTGAGCGAGA
CGAAATACGCGGTCGCTGTTAAAAGGACAATTACAAACAGGAATCGAATGCAACCGGCGCAGGAACACTG
CCAGCGCATCAACAATATTTTCACCTGAATCAGGATATTCTTCTAATACCTGGAATGCTGTTTTCCCGGG
GATCGCAGTGGTGAGTAACCATGCATCATCAGGAGTACGGATAAAATGCTTGATGGTCGGAAGAGGCATA
AATTCCGTCAGCCAGTTTAGTCTGACCATCTCATCTGTAACATCATTGGCAACGCTACCTTTGCCATGTT
TCAGAAACAACTCTGGCGCATCGGGCTTCCCATACAATCGATAGATTGTCGCACCTGATTGCCCGACATT
ATCGCGAGCCCATTTATACCCATATAAATCAGCATCCATGTTGGAATTTAATCGCGGCCTAGAGCAAGAC
GTTTCCCGTTGAATATGGCTCATACTCTTCCTTTTTCAATATTATTGAAGCATTTATCAGGGTTATTGTC
TCATGAGCGGATACATATTTGAATGTATTTAGAAAAATAAACAAATAGGCATGCTAGCGCAGAAACGTCC
TAGAAGATGCCAGGAGGATACTTAGCAGAGAGACAATAAGGCCGGAGCGAAGCCGTTTTTCCATAGGCTC
CGCCCCCCTGACGAACATCACGAAATCTGACGCTCAAATCAGTGGTGGCGAAACCCGACAGGACTATAAA
GATACCAGGCGTTTCCCCCTGATGGCTCCCTCTTGCGCTCTCCTGTTCCCGTCCTGCGGCGTCCGTGTTG
TGGTGGAGGCTTTACCCAAATCACCACGTCCCGTTCCGTGTAGACAGTTCGCTCCAAGCTGGGCTGTGTG
CAAGAACCCCCCGTTCAGCCCGACTGCTGCGCCTTATCCGGTAACTATCATCTTGAGTCCAACCCGGAAA
GACACGACAAAACGCCACTGGCAGCAGCCATTGGTAACTGAGAATTAGTGGATTTAGATATCGAGAGTCT
TGAAGTGGTGGCCTAACAGAGGCTACACTGAAAGGACAGTATTTGGTATCTGCGCTCCACTAAAGCCAGT
TACCAGGTTAAGCAGTTCCCCAACTGACTTAACCTTCGATCAAACCGCCTCCCCAGGCGGTTTTTTCGTT
TACAGAGCAGGAGATTACGACGATCGTAAAAGGATCTCAAGAAGATCCTTTACGGATTCCCGACACCATC
ACTCTAGATTTCAGTGCAATTTATCTCTTCAAATGTAGCACCTGAAGTCAGCCCCATACGATATAAGTTG
TAATTCTCATGTTAGTCATGCCCCGCGCCCACCGGAAGGAGCTGACTGGGTTGAAGGCTCTCAAGGGCAT
CGGTCGAGATCCCGGTGCCTAATGAGTGAGCTAACTTACATTAATTGCGTTGCGCTCACTGCCCGCTTTC
CAGTCGGGAAACCTGTCGTGCCAGCTGCATTAATGAATCGGCCAACGCGCGGGGAGAGGCGGTTTGCGTA
TTGGGCGCCAGGGTGGTTTTTCTTTTCACCAGTGAGACGGGCAACAGCTGATTGCCCTTCACCGCCTGGC
CCTGAGAGAGTTGCAGCAAGCGGTCCACGCTGGTTTGCCCCAGCAGGCGAAAATCCTGTTTGATGGTGGT
TAACGGCGGGATATAACATGAGCTGTCTTCGGTATCGTCGTATCCCACTACCGAGATGTCCGCACCAACG
CGCAGCCCGGACTCGGTAATGGCGCGCATTGCGCCCAGCGCCATCTGATCGTTGGCAACCAGCATCGCAG
TGGGAACGATGCCCTCATTCAGCATTTGCATGGTTTGTTGAAAACCGGACATGGCACTCCAGTCGCCTTC
CCGTTCCGCTATCGGCTGAATTTGATTGCGAGTGAGATATTTATGCCAGCCAGCCAGACGCAGACGCGCC
GAGACAGAACTTAATGGGCCCGCTAACAGCGCGATTTGCTGGTGACCCAATGCGACCAGATGCTCCACGC
CCAGTCGCGTACCGTCTTCATGGGAGAAAATAATACTGTTGATGGGTGTCTGGTCAGAGACATCAAGAAA
TAACGCCGGAACATTAGTGCAGGCAGCTTCCACAGCAATGGCATCCTGGTCATCCAGCGGATAGTTAATG
ATCAGCCCACTGACGCGTTGCGCGAGAAGATTGTGCACCGCCGCTTTACAGGCTTCGACGCCGCTTCGTT
CTACCATCGACACCACCACGCTGGCACCCAGTTGATCGGCGCGAGATTTAATCGCCGCGACAATTTGCGA
CGGCGCGTGCAGGGCCAGACTGGAGGTGGCAACGCCAATCAGCAACGACTGTTTGCCCGCCAGTTGTTGT
GCCACGCGGTTGGGAATGTAATTCAGCTCCGCCATCGCCGCTTCCACTTTTTCCCGCGTTTTCGCAGAAA
CGTGGCTGGCCTGGTTCACCACGCGGGAAACGGTCTGATAAGAGACACCGGCATACTCTGCGACATCGTA
TAACGTTACTGGTTTCACATTCACCACCCTGAATTGACTCTCTTCCGGGCGCTATCATGCCATACCGCGA
AAGGTTTTGCGCCATTCGATGGTGTCCGGGATCTCGACGCTCTCCCTTATGAAGTCTAACGCTGCTCTGG
GCTAACTGTCGCGCTAATACGACTCACTATA
Features (pLannotate 1.2.2; 12 found; start..end, strand, type, name):
    139..852     +  CDS            hfriFP: hfriFP is a fluorescent protein published in 2013, derived from Herbaspirillum frisingense.
    862..882     +  CDS            ssrA tag (LVA) (fragment): C-terminal peptide that mediates degradation in bacteria through the ClpXP and ClpAP proteases (McGinness et al., 2006) mutant LVA variant that confers accelerated degradation under some conditions (Andersen et al., 1998)
    961..1008    +  terminator     T7 terminator: transcription terminator for bacteriophage T7 RNA polymerase
   1172..1229    +  promoter       AmpR promoter (fragment): bla
   1238..2053    -  CDS            KanR: aminoglycoside phosphotransferase; aph(3')-Ia; confers resistance to kanamycin in bacteria or G418 (Geneticin®) in eukaryotes
   2054..2145    -  promoter       AmpR promoter: bla
   2163..2798    -  rep_origin     ColA ori: Plasmids containing the ColA origin of replication can be propagated in E. coli cells that contain additional plasmids with compatible origins.
   2883..2947    -  CDS            TcR (fragment): tetracycline efflux protein; tet; confers resistance to tetracycline
   2962..2983    -  protein_bind   CAP binding site: CAP binding activates transcription in the presence of cAMP. E. coli catabolite activator protein
   2996..4078    -  CDS            lacI: lac repressor; lacI; The lac repressor binds to the lac operator to inhibit transcription in E. coli. This inhibition can be relieved by adding lactose or isopropyl-β-D-thiogalactopyranoside (IPTG).
   4079..4156    -  promoter       lacI promoter: lacI
   4215..2       +  promoter       T7 promoter (across the origin): promoter for bacteriophage T7 RNA polymerase
