[The description below was written by a language model from this plasmid's Addgene catalogue record and pLannotate feature annotations shown in this document.]
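Description:
pJK_ToeRepG2_N64_switch is a bacterial expression plasmid built on the pCOLADuet backbone, carrying the switch RNA of a de novo-designed, second-generation toehold repressor (index 64) fused to a fluorescent reporter. It replicates from the ColA origin, which is compatible with other common origins and so allows co-maintenance with additional plasmids in the same E. coli cell, for instance one supplying a cognate trigger RNA. Selection is by kanamycin through an aph(3')-Ia KanR cassette. The backbone also carries lacI with its own promoter. The full sequence is 4,231 nt.

The roughly 1 kb synthetic insert is transcribed from a T7 promoter that spans the sequence origin and ends at a T7 terminator, so expression requires a host that supplies T7 RNA polymerase. An unannotated stretch of about 135 nt between the promoter and the reporter coding sequence presumably holds the switch riboregulator, though the feature table does not mark it. The depositor identifies the output gene as GFPmut3b with an ASV degradation tag. The automated annotation instead labels the reporter ORF as hfriFP and the adjacent C-terminal peptide as a fragment of the LVA ssrA tag; these are probably similarity-based mislabels, and the depositor's description should take precedence. ssrA-type tags direct the protein to ClpXP/ClpAP proteolysis, shortening reporter half-life so that fluorescence tracks changes in translation more closely.

In a toehold repressor, the switch RNA permits translation by default and binding of the matching trigger RNA turns it off. The plasmid is used to characterise this translation-repressing riboregulator and to build multi-input RNA logic in bacteria.
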