Addgene plasmid #132743: pJK_ToeRepG2_N64_switch
Purpose: T7 RNAP-driven expression of second-generation toehold repressor index 64 switch RNA with a GFP-ASV reporter
Depositing lab: Alexander Green & Peng Yin. Depositing organization: Harvard University. Publication: De novo-designed translation-repressing riboregulators for multi-input cellular logic. Kim J, Zhou Y, Carlson PD, Teichmann M, Chaudhary S, Simmel FC, Silver PA, Collins JJ, Lucks JB, Yin P, Green AA. Nat Chem Biol. 2019 Dec;15(12):1173-1182. doi: 10.1038/s41589-019-0388-1. Epub 2019 Nov 4. PubMed 31686032.
Backbone
  Vector backbone: pCOLAduet
  Backbone size w/o insert (bp): 3223
  Vector type: Bacterial Expression
Growth in bacteria
  Bacterial resistance: Kanamycin, 50 μg/mL
  Growth temperature: 37°C
  Growth strain: DH5alpha
  Copy number: High Copy
Gene/Insert
  Gene/Insert name: ToeRepG2_N64_switch
  Species: Synthetic
  Insert size (bp): 1008
  Cloning method: Gibson Cloning
  Sequencing primers: 5′ CGTTACTGGTTTCACATTCACCACCC
Terms and licenses: Academic/Nonprofit Terms; Industry Terms: Not Available to Industry
Depositor comments: The output gene is GFPmut3b with an ASV degradation tag. Please visit https://www.biorxiv.org/content/10.1101/501783v1 for bioRxiv preprint.
How to cite: pJK_ToeRepG2_N64_switch was a gift from Alexander Green & Peng Yin (Addgene plasmid # 132743 ; http://n2t.net/addgene:132743 ; RRID:Addgene_132743)
