>Addgene plasmid #132743 | pJK_ToeRepG2_N64_switch | depositor partial sequence | sequence record 255233 | Second generation toehold repressor switch N64
GGGATGAAAGATAAGAGAATAGATGAGAGAAGTGGGTTTGAATATGATCTATCTAACATCATAATCAAAC
CTACTTCTCCCATCTATAAACAGAGGAGAATAGATATGAGAAGTAGGAACCTGGCGGCAGCGCAAAAG
