>Addgene plasmid #132743 | pJK_ToeRepG2_N64_switch | depositor partial sequence | sequence record 255234 | GFPmut3b-ASV-T7_terminator
ATGCGTAAAGGAGAAGAACTTTTCACTGGAGTTGTCCCAATTCTTGTTGAATTAGATGGTGATGTTAATG
GGCACAAATTTTCTGTCAGTGGAGAGGGTGAAGGTGATGCAACATACGGAAAACTTACCCTTAAATTTAT
TTGCACTACTGGAAAACTACCTGTTCCGTGGCCAACACTTGTCACTACTTTCGGTTATGGTGTTCAATGC
TTTGCGAGATACCCAGATCACATGAAACAGCATGACTTTTTCAAGAGTGCCATGCCCGAAGGTTACGTAC
AGGAAAGAACTATATTTTTCAAAGATGACGGGAACTACAAGACACGTGCTGAAGTCAAGTTTGAAGGTGA
TACCCTTGTTAATAGAATCGAGTTAAAAGGTATTGATTTTAAAGAAGATGGAAACATTCTTGGACACAAA
TTGGAATACAACTATAACTCACACAATGTATACATCATGGCAGACAAACAAAAGAATGGAATCAAAGTTA
ACTTCAAAATTAGACACAACATTGAAGATGGAAGCGTTCAACTAGCAGACCATTATCAACAAAATACTCC
GATTGGCGATGGCCCTGTCCTTTTACCAGACAACCATTACCTGTCCACACAATCTGCCCTTTCGAAAGAT
CCCAACGAAAAGAGAGACCACATGGTCCTTCTTGAGTTTGTAACCGCTGCTGGGATTACACATGGCATGG
ATGAACTATACAAAAGGCCTGCAGCAAACGACGAAAACTACGCTGCATCAGTTTAATAAGATAAACCAGA
GCGGCACGGCAAGCAGAGTATACGAGATTCGGTAGCCACCGCTGAGCAATAACTAGCATAACCCCTTGGG
GCCTCTAAACGGGTCTTGAGGGGTTTTTTG
